Addgene plasmid #1616: L4020
Purpose: (Empty Backbone)
Depositing lab: Andrew Fire. Depositing organization: Carnegie Institution for Science.
Backbone
  Vector backbone: Unknown
  Backbone size (bp): 4718
  Vector type: Worm Expression
Growth in bacteria
  Bacterial resistance: Ampicillin, 100 μg/mL
  Growth temperature: 37°C
  Growth strain: DH5alpha
  Copy number: Unknown
Gene/Insert
  Gene/Insert name: None
  Tag / fusion protein: rf8134, IVSA, SV40NLS, SV40NLS, SV40NLS, SV40NLS, gfpN, IVSR, gfpS65C, IVSS, IVST, gfpC, IVSM, IVSL, decoy
  Cloning method: Restriction Enzyme
Terms and licenses: Academic/Nonprofit Terms; Industry Terms: Not Available to Industry
Depositor comments: See Fire Lab Vector Kit Documentation 1999. Fire Lab Miniprep Number pPD121.89, Ligation number L4020.
How to cite: L4020 was a gift from Andrew Fire (Addgene plasmid # 1616 ; http://n2t.net/addgene:1616 ; RRID:Addgene_1616)
