[The description below was written by a language model from this plasmid's Addgene catalogue record and pLannotate feature annotations shown in this document.]
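Description:
L4020 is an empty-backbone worm expression vector from the 1999 Fire Lab Vector Kit, intended for building GFP reporter fusions in Caenorhabditis elegans. The record lists the backbone as unknown, at about 4.7 kb, but the annotated features point to a pUC-type E. coli plasmid. These include a high-copy ColE1/pMB1 origin, a β-lactamase gene with its own promoter for ampicillin selection, and remnants of the lac region (CAP site, lac promoter and operator, a lacI fragment). A fragment of the pUC18/19 polylinker and short rop and bom fragments are also present.

The payload is a promoterless reporter cassette rather than a gene insert. The catalogue's element list describes a reading-frame designation (rf8134), a synthetic intron (IVSA), and four copies of the SV40 nuclear localization signal. These are followed by a GFP coding region carrying the S65C substitution, given as N- and C-terminal segments interrupted by several synthetic introns (IVSR, IVSS, IVST, IVSM, IVSL). Introns of this kind are generally included to improve transgene expression in worms. The multiple NLS copies should concentrate the fluorescent protein in nuclei, which makes expressing cells easier to identify. The feature table detects the GFP as a single Aequorea victoria-derived green fluorescent protein CDS. The listed "decoy" element is not explained in the record. No worm promoter is recorded, and the 3' region downstream of GFP is not identified. The only annotation in that downstream region is a short match to C. elegans aex-5, whose significance is unclear.

Users would typically insert a promoter or gene fragment of interest by restriction cloning upstream of the cassette, in the appropriate frame. This yields a nuclear-localized GFP readout of expression pattern in transgenic worms.
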