Features (pLannotate 1.2.2; 12 found; start..end, strand, type, name):
      1..39      -  misc_feature   MCS (fragment): pUC18/19 multiple cloning site
    306..1166    +  CDS            sg25: sg25 is a basic (constitutively fluorescent) green fluorescent protein published in 1997, derived from Aequorea victoria.
   1842..1994    +  CDS            aex-5 (fragment): AEX5_CAEEL - Also known as kpc-3 From Caenorhabditis elegans.
   2122..2157    +  CDS            rop (fragment): Rop protein, which maintains plasmids at low copy number; rop
   2259..2358    +  misc_feature   bom (fragment): basis of mobility region from pBR322
   2456..2560    +  promoter       AmpR promoter: bla
   2561..3421    +  CDS            AmpR: β-lactamase; bla; confers resistance to ampicillin, carbenicillin, and related antibiotics
   3592..4180    +  rep_origin     ori: high-copy-number ColE1/pMB1/pBR322/pUC origin of replication
   4363..4455    +  CDS            lacI (fragment): lac repressor; lacI; The lac repressor binds to the lac operator to inhibit transcription in E. coli. This inhibition can be relieved by adding lactose or isopropyl-β-D-thiogalactopyranoside (IPTG).
   4468..4489    +  protein_bind   CAP binding site: CAP binding activates transcription in the presence of cAMP. E. coli catabolite activator protein
   4504..4534    +  promoter       lac promoter: promoter for the E. coli lac operon
   4542..4558    +  protein_bind   lac operator: The lac repressor binds to the lac operator to inhibit transcription in E. coli. This inhibition can be relieved by adding lactose or isopropyl-β-D-thiogalactopyranoside (IPTG). lac repressor encoded by lacI
>Addgene plasmid #1616 | L4020 | depositor full sequence | sequence record 226 | Author sequence
AAGCTTGCATGCCTGCAGGTCGACTAGAGGATCCCCGGGATTGGCCAAAGGACCCAAAGGTATGTTTCGA
ATGATACTAACATAACATAGAACATTTTCAGGAGGACCCTTGGAGGGTACCGAGCTCAGAAAAAATGACT
GCTCCAAAGAAGAAGCGTAAGGTACCGGCAGAAAAAATGACTGCTCCAAAGAAGAAGCGTAAGGTACCGG
CAGAAAAAATGACTGCTCCAAAGAAGAAGCGTAAGGTACCGGCAGAAAAAATGACTGCTCCAAAGAAGAA
GCGTAAGGTACCGGTAGAAAAAATGAGTAAAGGAGAAGAACTTTTCACTGGAGTTGTCCCAATTCTTGTT
GAATTAGATGGTGATGTTAATGGGCACAAATTTTCTGTCAGTGGAGAGGGTGAAGGTGATGCAACATACG
GAAAACTTACCCTTAAATTTATTTGCACTACTGGAAAACTACCTGTTCCATGGGTAAGTTTAAACATATA
TATACTAACTAACCCTGATTATTTAAATTTTCAGCCAACACTTGTCACTACTTTCTGTTATGGTGTTCAA
TGCTTCTCGAGATACCCAGATCATATGAAACGGCATGACTTTTTCAAGAGTGCCATGCCCGAAGGTTATG
TACAGGAAAGAACTATATTTTTCAAAGATGACGGGAACTACAAGACACGTAAGTTTAAACAGTTCGGTAC
TAACTAACCATACATATTTAAATTTTCAGGTGCTGAAGTCAAGTTTGAAGGTGATACCCTTGTTAATAGA
ATCGAGTTAAAAGGTATTGATTTTAAAGAAGATGGAAACATTCTTGGACACAAATTGGAATACAACTATA
ACTCACACAATGTATACATCATGGCAGACAAACAAAAGAATGGAATCAAAGTTGTAAGTTTAAACATGAT
TTTACTAACTAACTAATCTGATTTAAATTTTCAGAACTTCAAAATTAGACACAACATTGAAGATGGAAGC
GTTCAACTAGCAGACCATTATCAACAAAATACTCCAATTGGCGATGGCCCTGTCCTTTTACCAGACAACC
ATTACCTGTCCACACAATCTGCCCTTTCGAAAGATCCCAACGAAAAGAGAGACCACATGGTCCTTCTTGA
GTTTGTAACAGCTGCTGGGATTACACATGGCATGGATGAACTATACAAATAGCATTCGTAGAATTGTAAG
TTTAAACTTTCTCATACTAACTAACGCGCTCTATTTAAATTTTCAGAATTCCAACTGAGCGCCGGTCGCT
ACCATTACCAACTTGTCTGGTGTCAAAAATAATAGGGGCCGCTGTCATCAGAGTAAGTTTAAACTGAGTT
CTACTAACTAACGAGTAATATTTAAATTTTCAGCATCTCGCGCCCGTGCCTCTGACTTCTAAGTCCAATT
ACTCTTCAACATCCCTACATGCTCTTTCTCCCTGTGCTCCCACCCCCTATTTTTGTTATTATCAAAAAAC
TTCTCTTAATTTCTTTGTTTTTTAGCTTCTTTTAAGTCACCTCTAACAATGAAATTGTGTAGATTCAAAA
ATAGAATTAATTCGTAATAAAAAGTCGAAAAAAATTGTGCTCCCTCCCCCCATTAATAATAATTCTATCC
CAAAATCTACACAATGTTCTGTGTACACTTCTTATGTTTTTTACTTCTGATAAATTTTTTTGAAACATCA
TAGAAAAAACCGCACACAAAATACCTTATCATATGTTACGTTTCAGTTTATGACCGCAATTTTTATTTCT
TCGCACGTCTGGGCCTCTCATGACGTCAAATCATGCTCATCGTGAAAAAGTTTTGGAGTATTTTTGGAAT
TTTTCAATCAAGTGAAAGTTTATGAAATTAATTTTCCTGCTTTTGCTTTTTGGGGTTTCCCCTATTGTTT
GTCAAGATTTCGAGGACGGCGTTTTTCTTGCTAAAATCACAAGTATTGATGAGCACGATGCAAGAAAGAT
CGGAAGAAGGTTTGGGTTTGAGGCTCAGTGGAAGGTGAGTAGAAGTTGATAATTTGAAAGTGGAGTAGTG
TCTATGGGGTTTTTGCCTTAAATGACAGAATACATTCCCAATATACCAAACATAACTGTTTCCTACTAGT
CGGCCGTACGGGCCCTTTCGTCTCGCGCGTTTCGGTGATGACGGTGAAAACCTCTGACACATGCAGCTCC
CGGAGACGGTCACAGCTTGTCTGTAAGCGGATGCCGGGAGCAGACAAGCCCGTCAGGGCGCGTCAGCGGG
TGTTGGCGGGTGTCGGGGCTGGCTTAACTATGCGGCATCAGAGCAGATTGTACTGAGAGTGCACCATATG
CGGTGTGAAATACCGCACAGATGCGTAAGGAGAAAATACCGCATCAGGCGGCCTTAAGGGCCTCGTGATA
CGCCTATTTTTATAGGTTAATGTCATGATAATAATGGTTTCTTAGACGTCAGGTGGCACTTTTCGGGGAA
ATGTGCGCGGAACCCCTATTTGTTTATTTTTCTAAATACATTCAAATATGTATCCGCTCATGAGACAATA
ACCCTGATAAATGCTTCAATAATATTGAAAAAGGAAGAGTATGAGTATTCAACATTTCCGTGTCGCCCTT
ATTCCCTTTTTTGCGGCATTTTGCCTTCCTGTTTTTGCTCACCCAGAAACGCTGGTGAAAGTAAAAGATG
CTGAAGATCAGTTGGGTGCACGAGTGGGTTACATCGAACTGGATCTCAACAGCGGTAAGATCCTTGAGAG
TTTTCGCCCCGAAGAACGTTTTCCAATGATGAGCACTTTTAAAGTTCTGCTATGTGGCGCGGTATTATCC
CGTATTGACGCCGGGCAAGAGCAACTCGGTCGCCGCATACACTATTCTCAGAATGACTTGGTTGAGTACT
CACCAGTCACAGAAAAGCATCTTACGGATGGCATGACAGTAAGAGAATTATGCAGTGCTGCCATAACCAT
GAGTGATAACACTGCGGCCAACTTACTTCTGACAACGATCGGAGGACCGAAGGAGCTAACCGCTTTTTTG
CACAACATGGGGGATCATGTAACTCGCCTTGATCGTTGGGAACCGGAGCTGAATGAAGCCATACCAAACG
ACGAGCGTGACACCACGATGCCTGTAGCAATGGCAACAACGTTGCGCAAACTATTAACTGGCGAACTACT
TACTCTAGCTTCCCGGCAACAATTAATAGACTGGATGGAGGCGGATAAAGTTGCAGGACCACTTCTGCGC
TCGGCCCTTCCGGCTGGCTGGTTTATTGCTGATAAATCTGGAGCCGGTGAGCGTGGGTCTCGCGGTATCA
TTGCAGCACTGGGGCCAGATGGTAAGCCCTCCCGTATCGTAGTTATCTACACGACGGGGAGTCAGGCAAC
TATGGATGAACGAAATAGACAGATCGCTGAGATAGGTGCCTCACTGATTAAGCATTGGTAACTGTCAGAC
CAAGTTTACTCATATATACTTTAGATTGATTTAAAACTTCATTTTTAATTTAAAAGGATCTAGGTGAAGA
TCCTTTTTGATAATCTCATGACCAAAATCCCTTAACGTGAGTTTTCGTTCCACTGAGCGTCAGACCCCGT
AGAAAAGATCAAAGGATCTTCTTGAGATCCTTTTTTTCTGCGCGTAATCTGCTGCTTGCAAACAAAAAAA
CCACCGCTACCAGCGGTGGTTTGTTTGCCGGATCAAGAGCTACCAACTCTTTTTCCGAAGGTAACTGGCT
TCAGCAGAGCGCAGATACCAAATACTGTCCTTCTAGTGTAGCCGTAGTTAGGCCACCACTTCAAGAACTC
TGTAGCACCGCCTACATACCTCGCTCTGCTAATCCTGTTACCAGTGGCTGCTGCCAGTGGCGATAAGTCG
TGTCTTACCGGGTTGGACTCAAGACGATAGTTACCGGATAAGGCGCAGCGGTCGGGCTGAACGGGGGGTT
CGTGCACACAGCCCAGCTTGGAGCGAACGACCTACACCGAACTGAGATACCTACAGCGTGAGCATTGAGA
AAGCGCCACGCTTCCCGAAGGGAGAAAGGCGGACAGGTATCCGGTAAGCGGCAGGGTCGGAACAGGAGAG
CGCACGAGGGAGCTTCCAGGGGGAAACGCCTGGTATCTTTATAGTCCTGTCGGGTTTCGCCACCTCTGAC
TTGAGCGTCGATTTTTGTGATGCTCGTCAGGGGGGCGGAGCCTATGGAAAAACGCCAGCAACGCGGCCTT
TTTACGGTTCCTGGCCTTTTGCTGGCCTTTTGCTCACATGTTCTTTCCTGCGTTATCCCCTGATTCTGTG
GATAACCGTATTACCGCCTTTGAGTGAGCTGATACCGCTCGCCGCAGCCGAACGACCGAGCGCAGCGAGT
CAGTGAGCGAGGAAGCGGAAGAGCGCCCAATACGCAAACCGCCTCTCCCCGCGCGTTGGCCGATTCATTA
ATGCAGCTGGCACGACAGGTTTCCCGACTGGAAAGCGGGCAGTGAGCGCAACGCAATTAATGTGAGTTAG
CTCACTCATTAGGCACCCCAGGCTTTACACTTTATGCTTCCGGCTCGTATGTTGTGTGGAATTGTGAGCG
GATAACAATTTCACACAGGAAACAGCTATGACCATGATTACGCCAAGCTGTAAGTTTAAACATGATCTTA
CTAACTAACTATTCTCATTTAAATTTTCAGAGCTTAAAAATGGCTGAAATCACTCACAACGATGGATACG
CTAACAACTTGGAAATGAAAT
