>Addgene plasmid #1616 | L4020 | addgene partial sequence | sequence record 16750 | 1616_m13reverse
GTTACTGATCTTACTAACTAACTATTCTCATTTAAATTTTCAGAGCTTAAAAATGGCTGAAATCACTCAC
AACGATGGATACGCTAACAACTTGGAAATGAAATAAGCTTGCATGCCTGCAGGTCGACTAGAGGATCCCC
GGGATTGGCCAAAGGACCCAAAGGTATGTTTCGAATGATACTAACATAACATAGAACATTTTCAGGAGGA
CCCTTGGAGGGTACCGAGCTCAGAAAAAATGACTGCTCCAAAGAAGAAGCGTAAGGTACCGGCAGAAAAA
ATGACTGCTCCAAAGAAGAAGCGTAAGGTACCGGCAGAAAAAATGACTGCTCCAAAGAAGAAGCGTAAGG
TACCGGCAGAAAAAATGACTGCTCCAAAGAAGAAGCGTAAGGTACCGGTAGAAAAAATGAGTAAAGGAGA
AGAACTTTTCACTGGAGTTGTCCCAATTCTTGTTGAATTAGATGGTGATGTTAATGGGCACAAATTTTCT
GTCAGTGGAGAGGGTGAAGGTGATGCAACATACGGAAAACTTACCCTTAAATTTATTTGCACTACTGGAA
AACTACCTGTTCCATGGGTAAGTTTAAACATATATATACTAACTAACCCTGATTATTTAAATTTTCAGCC
AACACTTGTCACTACTTTCTGTTATGGTGTTCAATGCTTCTCGAGATACCCAGATCATATGAAACGGCAT
GACTTTTTCAAGAGTGCCATGCCCGAAGGTTATGTACAGGAAAGAACTATATTTTTCAAAGATGACGGGA
ACTACAAGACACGTAAGTTTAAACAGTTCGGTACTAACTAACCATACATATTTAAATTTTCAGGTGCTGA
AGTCAAGTTTGAAGGTGATACCCTTGTTAATAGAATCGAGTTAAAAGGTATTGATTTTAAAGAAGATGGA
AACATTCTTGGACACAAATTGGAATACAACTATAACTCACCNATGTATACATCNTGGCAGACAACCNAAA
GAATGGAATCCAAGTTGTAAGTTTAACNTGATTTNCTAACTANCTATCTGATTTAATTTTCNAACTCCAA
ATTAACCCACNTTGAANTGGAGCGTTCACTACCNACCTTNTCACAAATTCCCNTTGGGANGCCNGTCCTT
TNCCNAAACNTNCTGTCCCNATNGNCCTTTCAANATCCNNCAAANANAACCNTGGCCTNTGATTTAACCC
GCNGGATACCCGGCGGGANACTNCCAAACCTCCNANTGGNTTACTTCCNCNCCCACCCCTTTATTTNAAT
CCGGGGCGGNCCCTTNNNTNGGGGAAAAAGGCCCCCCAAATNACNNNCNCNCCAATTNTTTACCCCNGNN
AAAAAATTCNNCCGTT
